>Addgene plasmid #158036 | pLKO-Cre sgUroD v4 | addgene full sequence | sequence record 313419 | Addgene NGS Result
GGTTAGACCAGATCTGAGCCTGGGAGCTCTCTGGCTAACTAGGGAACCCACTGCTTAAGCCTCAATAAAG
CTTGCCTTGAGTGCTTCAAGTAGTGTGTGCCCGTCTGTTGTGTGACTCTGGTAACTAGAGATCCCTCAGA
CCCTTTTAGTCAGTGTGGAAAATCTCTAGCAGTAGTAGTTCATGTCATCTTATTATTCAGTATTTATAAC
TTGCAAAGAAATGAATATCAGAGAGTGAGAGGAACTTGTTTATTGCAGCTTATAATGGTTACAAATAAAG
CAATAGCATCACAAATTTCACAAATAAAGCATTTTTTTCACTGCATTCTAGTTGTGGTTTGTCCAAACTC
ATCAATGTATCTTATCATGTCTGGCTCTAGCTATCCCGCCCCTAACTCCGCCCATCCCGCCCCTAACTCC
GCCCAGTTCCGCCCATTCTCCGCCCCATGGCTGACTAATTTTTTTTATTTATGCAGAGGCCGAGGCCGCC
TCGGCCTCTGAGCTATTCCAGAAGTAGTGAGGAGGCTTTTTTGGAGGCCTAGGGACGTACCCAATTCGCC
CTATAGTGAGTCGTATTACGCGCGCTCACTGGCCGTCGTTTTACAACGTCGTGACTGGGAAAACCCTGGC
GTTACCCAACTTAATCGCCTTGCAGCACATCCCCCTTTCGCCAGCTGGCGTAATAGCGAAGAGGCCCGCA
CCGATCGCCCTTCCCAACAGTTGCGCAGCCTGAATGGCGAATGGG
[124 nt withheld, positions 746-869]
C
[91 nt withheld, positions 871-961]
A
[49 nt withheld, positions 963-1011]
CCTTTGACGTTGGAGTCCACGTTCTTT
[37 nt withheld, positions 1039-1075]
ACCCTATCTCGGTCTATTCTTTTGATTTATAAGGGATTTTGCCGATTTCGGCCTATTGGTTAAAAAATGA
GCTGATTTAACAAAAATTTAACGCGAATTTTAACAAAATATTAACGCTTACAATTTAGGTGGCACTTTTC
GGGGAAATGTGCGCGGAACCCCTATTTGTTTATTTTTCTAAATACATTCAAATATGTATCCGCTCATGAG
ACAATAACCCTGATAAATGCTTCAATAATATTGAAAAAGGAAGAGTATGAGTATTCAACATTTCCGTGTC
GCCCTTATTCCCTTTTTTGCGGCATTTTGCCTTCCTGTTTTTGCTCACCCAGAAACGCTGGTGAAAGTAA
AAGATGCTGAAGATCAGTTGGGTGCACGAGTGGGTTACATCGAACTGGATCTCAACAGCGGTAAGATCCT
TGAGAGTTTTCGCCCCGAAGAACGTTTTCCAATGATGAGCACTTTTAAAGTTCTGCTATGTGGCGCGGTA
TTATCCCGTATTGACGCCGGGCAAGAGCAACTCGGTCGCCGCATACACTATTCTCAGAATGACTTGGTTG
AGTACTCACCAGTCACAGAAAAGCATCTTACGGATGGCATGACAGTAAGAGAATTATGCAGTGCTGCCAT
AACCATGAGTGATAACACTGCGGCCAACTTACTTCTGACAACGATCGGAGGACCGAAGGAGCTAACCGCT
TTTTTGCACAACATGGGGGATCATGTAACTCGCCTTGATCGTTGGGAACCGGAGCTGAATGAAGCCATAC
CAAACGACGAGCGTGACACCACGATGCCTGTAGCAATGGCAACAACGTTGCGCAAACTATTAACTGGCGA
ACTACTTACTCTAGCTTCCCGGCAACAATTAATAGACTGGATGGAGGCGGATAAAGTTGCAGGACCACTT
CTGCGCTCGGCCCTTCCGGCTGGCTGGTTTATTGCTGATAAATCTGGAGCCGGTGAGCGTGGGTCTCGCG
GTATCATTGCAGCACTGGGGCCAGATGGTAAGCCCTCCCGTATCGTAGTTATCTACACGACGGGGAGTCA
GGCAACTATGGATGAACGAAATAGACAGATCGCTGAGATAGGTGCCTCACTGATTAAGCATTGGTAACTG
TCAGACCAAGTTTACTCATATATACTTTAGATTGATTTAAAACTTCATTTTTAATTTAAAAGGATCTAGG
TGAAGATCCTTTTTGATAATCTCATGACCAAAATCCCTTAACGTGAGTTTTCGTTCCACTGAGCGTCAGA
CCCCGTAGAAAAGATCAAAGGATCTTCTTGAGATCCTTTTTTTCTGCGCGTAATCTGCTGCTTGCAAACA
AAAAAACCACCGCTACCAGCGGTGGTTTGTTTGCCGGATCAAGAGCTACCAACTCTTTTTCCGAAGGTAA
CTGGCTTCAGCAGAGCGCAGATACCAAATACTGTTCTTCTAGTGTAGCCGTAGTTAGGCCACCACTTCAA
GAACTCTGTAGCACCGCCTACATACCTCGCTCTGCTAATCCTGTTACCAGTGGCTGCTGCCAGTGGCGAT
AAGTCGTGTCTTACCGGGTTGGACTCAAGACGATAGTTACCGGATAAGGCGCAGCGGTCGGGCTGAACGG
GGGGTTCGTGCACACAGCCCAGCTTGGAGCGAACGACCTACACCGAACTGAGATACCTACAGCGTGAGCT
ATGAGAAAGCGCCACGCTTCCCGAAGGGAGAAAGGCGGACAGGTATCCGGTAAGCGGCAGGGTCGGAACA
GGAGAGCGCACGAGGGAGCTTCCAGGGGGAAACGCCTGGTATCTTTATAGTCCTGTCGGGTTTCGCCACC
TCTGACTTGAGCGTCGATTTTTGTGATGCTCGTCAGGGGGGCGGAGCCTATGGAAAAACGCCAGCAACGC
GGCCTTTTTACGGTTCCTGGCCTTTTGCTGGCCTTTTGCTCACATGTTCTTTCCTGCGTTATCCCCTGAT
TCTGTGGATAACCGTATTACCGCCTTTGAGTGAGCTGATACCGCTCGCCGCAGCCGAACGACCGAGCGCA
GCGAGTCAGTGAGCGAGGAAGCGGAAGAGCGCCCAATACGCAAACCGCCTCTCCCCGCGCGTTGGCCGAT
TCATTAATGCAGCTGGCACGACAGGTTTCCCGACTGGAAAGCGGGCAGTGAGCGCAACGCAATTAATGTG
AGTTAGCTCACTCATTAGGCACCCCAGGCTTTACACTTTATGCTTCCGGCTCGTATGTTGTGTGGAATTG
TGAGCGGATAACAATTTCACACAGGAAACAGCTATGACCATGATTACGCCAAGCGCGCAATTAACCCTCA
CTAAAGGGAACAAAAGCTGGAGCTGCAAGCTTAATGTAGTCTTATGCAATACTCTTGTAGTCTTGCAACA
TGGTAACGATGAGTTAGCAACATGCCTTACAAGGAGAGAAAAAGCACCGTGCATGCCGATTGGTGGAAGT
AAGGTGGTACGATCGTGCCTTATTAGGAAGGCAACAGACGGGTCTGACATGGATTGGACGAACCACTGAA
TTGCCGCATTGCAGAGATATTGTATTTAAGTGCCTAGCTCGATACATAAACGGGTCTCTCTGGTTAGACC
AGATCTGAGCCTGGGAGCTCTCTGGCTAACTAGGGAACCCACTGCTTAAGCCTCAATAAAGCTTGCCTTG
AGTGCTTCAAGTAGTGTGTGCCCGTCTGTTGTGTGACTCTGGTAACTAGAGATCCCTCAGACCCTTTTAG
TCAGTGTGGAAAATCTCTAGCAGTGGCGCCCGAACAGGGACTTGAAAGCGAAAGGGAAACCAGAGGAGCT
CTCTCGACGCAGGACTCGGCTTGCTGAAGCGCGCACGGCAAGAGGCGAGGGGCGGCGACTGGTGAGTACG
CCAAAAATTTTGACTAGCGGAGGCTAGAAGGAGAGAGATGGGTGCGAGAGCGTCAGTATTAAGCGGGGGA
GAATTAGATCGCGATGGGAAAAAATTCGGTTAAGGCCAGGGGGAAAGAAAAAATATAAATTAAAACATAT
AGTATGGGCAAGCAGGGAGCTAGAACGATTCGCAGTTAATCCTGGCCTGTTAGAAACATCAGAAGGCTGT
AGACAAATACTGGGACAGCTACAACCATCCCTTCAGACAGGATCAGAAGAACTTAGATCATTATATAATA
CAGTAGCAACCCTCTATTGTGTGCATCAAAGGATAGAGATAAAAGACACCAAGGAAGCTTTAGACAAGAT
AGAGGAAGAGCAAAACAAAAGTAAGACCACCGCACAGCAAGCGGCCGCTGATCTTCAGACCTGGAGGAGG
AGATATGAGGGACAATTGGAGAAGTGAATTATATAAATATAAAGTAGTAAAAATTGAACCATTAGGAGTA
GCACCCACCAAGGCAAAGAGAAGAGTGGTGCAGAGAGAAAAAAGAGCAGTGGGAATAGGAGCTTTGTTCC
TTGGGTTCTTGGGAGCAGCAGGAAGCACTATGGGCGCAGCGTCAATGACGCTGACGGTACAGGCCAGACA
ATTATTGTCTGGTATAGTGCAGCAGCAGAACAATTTGCTGAGGGCTATTGAGGCGCAACAGCATCTGTTG
CAACTCACAGTCTGGGGCATCAAGCAGCTCCAGGCAAGAATCCTGGCTGTGGAAAGATACCTAAAGGATC
AACAGCTCCTGGGGATTTGGGGTTGCTCTGGAAAACTCATTTGCACCACTGCTGTGCCTTGGAATGCTAG
TTGGAGTAATAAATCTCTGGAACAGATTTGGAATCACACGACCTGGATGGAGTGGGACAGAGAAATTAAC
AATTACACAAGCTTAATACACTCCTTAATTGAAGAATCGCAAAACCAGCAAGAAAAGAATGAACAAGAAT
TATTGGAATTAGATAAATGGGCAAGTTTGTGGAATTGGTTTAACATAACAAATTGGCTGTGGTATATAAA
ATTATTCATAATGATAGTAGGAGGCTTGGTAGGTTTAAGAATAGTTTTTGCTGTACTTTCTATAGTGAAT
AGAGTTAGGCAGGGATATTCACCATTATCGTTTCAGACCCACCTCCCAACCCCGAGGGGACCCGACAGGC
CCGAAGGAATAGAAGAAGAAGGTGGAGAGAGAGACAGAGACAGATCCATTCGATTAGTGAACGGATCTCG
ACGGTATCGATCACGAGACTAGCCTCGAGCGGCCGCCCCCTTCACCGAGGGCCTATTTCCCATGATTCCT
TCATATTTGCATATACGATACAAGGCTGTTAGAGAGATAATTGGAATTAATTTGACTGTAAACACAAAGA
TATTAGTACAAAATACGTGACGTAGAAAGTAATAATTTCTTGGGTAGTTTGCAGTTTTAAAATTATGTTT
TAAAATGGACTATCATATGCTTACCGTAACTTGAAAGTATTTCGATTTCTTGGCTTTATATATCTTGTGG
AAAGGACGAAACACCGAGGCGGCAGTTCAAGCACCAGTTTAAGAGCTATGCTGGAAACAGCATAGCAAGT
TTAAATAAGGCTAGTCCGTTATCAACTTGAAAAAGTGGCACCGAGTCGGTGCTTTTTTGAATTCTCGACC
TCGAGACAAATGGCAGTATTCATCCACAATTTTAAAAGAAAAGGGGGGATTGGGGGGTACAGTGCAGGGG
AAAGAATAGTAGACATAATAGCAACAGACATACAAACTAAAGAATTACAAAAACAAATTACAAAAATTCA
AAATTTTCGGGTTTATTACAGGGACAGCAGAGATCCACTTTGGCCGCGGCTCGAGGGGGTTGGGGTTGCG
CCTTTTCCAAGGCAGCCCTGGGTTTGCGCAGGGACGCGGCTGCTCTGGGCGTGGTTCCGGGAAACGCAGC
GGCGCCGACCCTGGGTCTCGCACATTCTTCACGTCCGTTCGCAGCGTCACCCGGATCTTCGCCGCTACCC
TTGTGGGCCCCCCGGCGACGCTTCCTGCTCCGCCCCTAAGTCGGGAAGGTTCCTTGCGGTTCGCGGCGTG
CCGGACGTGACAAACGGAAGCCGCAGGTCTCACTAGTACCCTCGCAGACGGACAGCGCCAGGGAGCAATG
GCAGCGCGCCGACCGCGATGGGCTGTGGCCAATAGCGGCTGCTCAGCAGGGCGCGCCGAGAGCAGCGGCC
GGGAAGGGGCGGTGCGGGAGGCGGGGTGTGGGGCGGTAGTGTGGGCCCTGTTCCTGCCCGCGCGGTGTTC
CGCATTCTGCAAGCCTCCGGAGCGCACGTCGGCAGTCGGCTCCCTCGTTGACCGAATCACCGACCTCTCT
CCCCAGGGGGATCCCGGGTCGACATCAAGCTTGGCCACCATGGTGCCCAAGAAGAAGAGGAAAGTCTCCA
ACCTGCTGACTGTGCACCAAAACCTGCCTGCCCTCCCTGTGGATGCCACCTCTGATGAAGTCAGGAAGAA
CCTGATGGACATGTTCAGGGACAGGCAGGCCTTCTCTGAACACACCTGGAAGATGCTCCTGTCTGTGTGC
AGATCCTGGGCTGCCTGGTGCAAGCTGAACAACAGGAAATGGTTCCCTGCTGAACCTGAGGATGTGAGGG
ACTACCTCCTGTACCTGCAAGCCAGAGGCCTGGCTGTGAAGACCATCCAACAGCACCTGGGCCAGCTCAA
CATGCTGCACAGGAGATCTGGCCTGCCTCGCCCTTCTGACTCCAATGCTGTGTCCCTGGTGATGAGGAGA
ATCAGAAAGGAGAATGTGGATGCTGGGGAGAGAGCCAAGCAGGCCCTGGCCTTTGAACGCACTGACTTTG
ACCAAGTCAGATCCCTGATGGAGAACTCTGACAGATGCCAGGACATCAGGAACCTGGCCTTCCTGGGCAT
TGCCTACAACACCCTGCTGCGCATTGCCGAAATTGCCAGAATCAGAGTGAAGGACATCTCCCGCACCGAT
GGTGGGAGAATGCTGATCCACATTGGCAGGACCAAGACCCTGGTGTCCACAGCTGGTGTGGAGAAGGCCC
TGTCCCTGGGGGTTACCAAGCTGGTGGAGAGATGGATCTCTGTGTCTGGTGTGGCTGATGACCCCAACAA
CTACCTGTTCTGCCGGGTCAGAAAGAATGGTGTGGCTGCCCCTTCTGCCACCTCCCAACTGTCCACCCGG
GCCCTGGAAGGGATCTTTGAGGCCACCCACCGCCTGATCTATGGTGCCAAGGATGACTCTGGGCAGAGAT
ACCTGGCCTGGTCTGGCCACTCTGCCAGAGTGGGTGCTGCCAGGGACATGGCCAGGGCTGGTGTGTCCAT
CCCTGAAATCATGCAGGCTGGTGGCTGGACCAATGTGAACATTGTGATGAACTACATCAGAAACCTGGAC
TCTGAGACTGGGGCCATGGTGAGGCTTCTAGAGGATGGGGACTGAAAATGCATCGGTACCTTTAAGACCA
ATGACTTACAAGGCAGCTGTAGATCTTAGCCACTTTTTAAAAGAAAAGGGGGGACTGGAAGGGCTAATTC
ACTCCCAACGAAGACAAGATCTGCTTTTTGCTTGTACTGGGTCTCTCT
Features (pLannotate 1.2.2; 26 found; start..end, strand, type, name):
    243..364     +  polyA_signal   SV40 poly(A) signal: SV40 polyadenylation signal
    404..539     +  rep_origin     SV40 ori: SV40 origin of replication
    560..578     -  promoter       T7 promoter: promoter for bacteriophage T7 RNA polymerase
    586..741     +  CDS            lacZα (fragment): LacZα fragment of β-galactosidase; lacZ fragment
    746..1174    +  rep_origin     f1 ori (sequence partly withheld): f1 bacteriophage origin of replication; arrow indicates direction of (+) strand synthesis
   1227..1331    +  promoter       AmpR promoter: bla
   1332..2192    +  CDS            AmpR: β-lactamase; bla; confers resistance to ampicillin, carbenicillin, and related antibiotics
   2363..2951    +  rep_origin     ori: high-copy-number ColE1/pMB1/pBR322/pUC origin of replication
   3134..3226    +  CDS            lacI (fragment): lac repressor; lacI; The lac repressor binds to the lac operator to inhibit transcription in E. coli. This inhibition can be relieved by adding lactose or isopropyl-β-D-thiogalactopyranoside (IPTG).
   3239..3260    +  protein_bind   CAP binding site: CAP binding activates transcription in the presence of cAMP. E. coli catabolite activator protein
   3275..3305    +  promoter       lac promoter: promoter for the E. coli lac operon
   3313..3329    +  protein_bind   lac operator: The lac repressor binds to the lac operator to inhibit transcription in E. coli. This inhibition can be relieved by adding lactose or isopropyl-β-D-thiogalactopyranoside (IPTG). lac repressor encoded by lacI
   3374..3392    +  promoter       T3 promoter: promoter for bacteriophage T3 RNA polymerase
   3420..3646    +  promoter       RSV promoter: Rous sarcoma virus enhancer/promoter
   3647..3827    +  LTR            5' LTR (truncated): truncated 5' long terminal repeat (LTR) from HIV-1
   3874..3999    +  misc_feature   HIV-1 Ψ: packaging signal of human immunodeficiency virus type 1
   3983..4346    +  CDS            HIV-1 gag (fragment): gag protein from human immunodeficiency virus 1; gag
   4492..4725    +  misc_feature   RRE: The Rev response element (RRE) of HIV-1 allows for Rev-dependent mRNA export from the nucleus to the cytoplasm.
   5102..5202    +  CDS            Rev (fragment): human immunodeficiency virus 1 (HIV-1) Rev protein; rev; enhances nuclear export of unspliced and incompletely spliced viral mRNAs
   5252..5492    +  promoter       U6 promoter: RNA polymerase III promoter for human U6 snRNA
   5540..5607    +  misc_RNA       tracrRNA (fragment): trans-activating CRISPR RNA for the Streptococcus pyogenes CRISPR/Cas9 system
   5655..5772    +  misc_feature   cPPT/CTS: central polypurine tract and central termination sequence of HIV-1
   5821..6331    +  promoter       hPGK promoter: human phosphoglycerate kinase 1 promoter
   6392..7417    +  CDS            cre: RECR_BPP1 - Experimental evidence at protein level: Swiss-Prot protein existence level 1. Catalyzes site-specific recombination between two 34-base- pair LOXP sites. Its role is to maintain the phage genome as a monomeric unit-copy plasmid in the lysogenic state. From Escherichia phage P1 (Bacteriophage P1).
   7431..7499    +  CDS            nef (fragment): NEF_HV1Z2 - Experimental evidence at protein level: Swiss-Prot protein existence level 1. Extracellular Nef protein targets CD4(+) T-lymphocytes for apoptosis by interacting with CXCR4 surface receptors. From Human immunodeficiency virus type 1 group M subtype D (isolate Z2/CDC-Z34) (HIV-1).
   7501..171     +  LTR            3' LTR (ΔU3) (across the origin): self-inactivating 3' long terminal repeat (LTR) from HIV-1
