[The description below was written by a language model from this plasmid's Addgene catalogue record and pLannotate feature annotations shown in this document.]
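Description:
pLKO-Cre sgUroD v4 is a lentiviral transfer plasmid of about 7.6 kb, built on the pLKO-Cre stuffer v3 backbone, that delivers Cre recombinase together with a single guide RNA against mouse UroD. It is maintained in E. coli through a ColE1/pUC-type origin and selected with ampicillin via the β-lactamase gene. The feature annotation calls this origin high-copy, whereas the catalogue lists the plasmid as low copy and names a recombination-reducing strain, as is common for LTR-containing vectors. The backbone also carries an f1 origin, lac regulatory and lacZα remnants, T3 and T7 promoters, and an SV40 origin and polyadenylation signal downstream of the 3' LTR.

The viral portion has a third-generation layout. An RSV promoter fused to a truncated HIV-1 5' LTR drives Tat-independent production of the genomic RNA, followed by the Ψ packaging signal with a gag fragment, the Rev response element for nuclear export, a cPPT/CTS element, and a ΔU3 self-inactivating 3' LTR. Two expression units sit between the LTRs. A human U6 RNA polymerase III promoter transcribes the UroD spacer, which was cloned through BsmBI sites destroyed in the process, fused to an S. pyogenes Cas9 guide scaffold. Downstream, the human PGK promoter drives the Cre coding sequence.

No Cas9 gene or mammalian drug-selection marker is annotated, so the nuclease must come from the target cells or animal. The pairing with Cre suggests use in hosts carrying Cre-activated alleles such as a conditional Cas9, although the record does not state this. The associated publication concerns driver mutations in head and neck squamous cell carcinoma; the record does not explain the specific role of the UroD guide there.
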