Addgene plasmid #158036: pLKO-Cre sgUroD v4
Purpose: lenti-viral construct with Cre recombinase and U6 driven sgRNA against mouse UroD
Depositing lab: Daniel Schramek. Depositing organization: Sinai Health System. Publication: Rare driver mutations in head and neck squamous cell carcinomas converge on NOTCH signaling. Loganathan SK, Schleicher K, Malik A, Quevedo R, Langille E, Teng K, Oh RH, Rathod B, Tsai R, Samavarchi-Tehrani P, Pugh TJ, Gingras AC, Schramek D. Science. 2020 Mar 13;367(6483):1264-1269. doi: 10.1126/science.aax0902. PubMed 32165588.
Backbone
  Vector backbone: pLKO-Cre stuffer v3
  Vector type: Mammalian Expression
Growth in bacteria
  Bacterial resistance: Ampicillin, 100 μg/mL
  Growth temperature: 30°C
  Growth strain: NEB Stable
  Copy number: Low Copy
Gene/Insert
  Gene/Insert name: UroD sgRNA
  gRNA/shRNA sequence: UroD
  Species: M. musculus (mouse)
  Promoter: U6
  Cloning method: Restriction Enzyme; 5′ cloning site BsmBI (destroyed during cloning); 3′ cloning site BsmBI (destroyed during cloning)
  Sequencing primers: 5′ GAGGGCCTATTTCCCATGATTCC
Terms and licenses: Academic/Nonprofit Terms; Industry Terms: Not Available to Industry
How to cite: pLKO-Cre sgUroD v4 was a gift from Daniel Schramek (Addgene plasmid # 158036 ; http://n2t.net/addgene:158036 ; RRID:Addgene_158036)
